>Addgene plasmid #216668 | pHR_SFFV-sig-mCherry-PDGFRTM-WPRE | addgene full sequence | sequence record 432187 | Addgene NGS Result
CGATACCGTCGACCTCGAGGGAATTAATTCGAGCTCGGTACCTTTAAGACCAATGACTTACAAGGCAGCT
GTAGATCTTAGCCACTTTTTAAAAGAAAAGGGGGGACTGGAAGGGCTAATTCACTCCCAACGAAGACAAG
ATCTGCTTTTTGCTTGTACTGGGTCTCTCTGGTTAGACCAGATCTGAGCCTGGGAGCTCTCTGGCTAACT
AGGGAACCCACTGCTTAAGCCTCAATAAAGCTTGCCTTGAGTGCTTCAAGTAGTGTGTGCCCGTCTGTTG
TGTGACTCTGGTAACTAGAGATCCCTCAGACCCTTTTAGTCAGTGTGGAAAATCTCTAGCAGCATCTAGA
ATTAATTCCGTGTATTCTATAGTGTCACCTAAATCGTATGTGTATGATACATAAGGTTATGTATTAATTG
TAGCCGCGTTCTAACGACAATATGTACAAGCCTAATTGTGTAGCATCTGGCTTACTGAAGCAGACCCTAT
CATCTCTCTCGTAAACTGCCGTCAGAGTCGGTTTGGTTGGACGAACCTTCTGAGTTTCTGGTAACGCCGT
CCCGCACCCGGAAATGGTCAGCGAACCAATCAGCAGGGTCATCGCTAGCCAGATCCTCTACGCCGGACGC
ATCGTGGCCGGCATCACCGGCGCCACAGGTGCGGTTGCTGGCGCCTATATCGCCGACATCACCGATGGGG
AAGATCGGGCTCGCCACTTCGGGCTCATGAGCGCTTGTTTCGGCGTGGGTATGGTGGCAGGCCCCGTGGC
CGGGGGACTGTTGGGCGCCATCTCCTTGCATGCACCATTCCTTGCGGCGGCGGTGCTCAACGGCCTCAAC
CTACTACTGGGCTGCTTCCTAATGCAGGAGTCGCATAAGGGAGAGCGTCGAATGGTGCACTCTCAGTACA
ATCTGCTCTGATGCCGCATAGTTAAGCCAGCCCCGACACCCGCCAACACCCGCTGACGCGCCCTGACGGG
CTTGTCTGCTCCCGGCATCCGCTTACAGACAAGCTGTGACCGTCTCCGGGAGCTGCATGTGTCAGAGGTT
TTCACCGTCATCACCGAAACGCGCGAGACGAAAGGGCCTCGTGATACGCCTATTTTTATAGGTTAATGTC
ATGATAATAATGGTTTCTTAGACGTCAGGTGGCACTTTTCGGGGAAATGTGCGCGGAACCCCTATTTGTT
TATTTTTCTAAATACATTCAAATATGTATCCGCTCATGAGACAATAACCCTGATAAATGCTTCAATAATA
TTGAAAAAGGAAGAGTATGAGTATTCAACATTTCCGTGTCGCCCTTATTCCCTTTTTTGCGGCATTTTGC
CTTCCTGTTTTTGCTCACCCAGAAACGCTGGTGAAAGTAAAAGATGCTGAAGATCAGTTGGGTGCACGAG
TGGGTTACATCGAACTGGATCTCAACAGCGGTAAGATCCTTGAGAGTTTTCGCCCCGAAGAACGTTTTCC
AATGATGAGCACTTTTAAAGTTCTGCTATGTGGCGCGGTATTATCCCGTATTGACGCCGGGCAAGAGCAA
CTCGGTCGCCGCATACACTATTCTCAGAATGACTTGGTTGAGTACTCACCAGTCACAGAAAAGCATCTTA
CGGATGGCATGACAGTAAGAGAATTATGCAGTGCTGCCATAACCATGAGTGATAACACTGCGGCCAACTT
ACTTCTGACAACGATCGGAGGACCGAAGGAGCTAACCGCTTTTTTGCACAACATGGGGGATCATGTAACT
CGCCTTGATCGTTGGGAACCGGAGCTGAATGAAGCCATACCAAACGACGAGCGTGACACCACGATGCCTG
TAGCAATGGCAACAACGTTGCGCAAACTATTAACTGGCGAACTACTTACTCTAGCTTCCCGGCAACAATT
AATAGACTGGATGGAGGCGGATAAAGTTGCAGGACCACTTCTGCGCTCGGCCCTTCCGGCTGGCTGGTTT
ATTGCTGATAAATCTGGAGCCGGTGAGCGTGGGTCTCGCGGTATCATTGCAGCACTGGGGCCAGATGGTA
AGCCCTCCCGTATCGTAGTTATCTACACGACGGGGAGTCAGGCAACTATGGATGAACGAAATAGACAGAT
CGCTGAGATAGGTGCCTCACTGATTAAGCATTGGTAACTGTCAGACCAAGTTTACTCATATATACTTTAG
ATTGATTTAAAACTTCATTTTTAATTTAAAAGGATCTAGGTGAAGATCCTTTTTGATAATCTCATGACCA
AAATCCCTTAACGTGAGTTTTCGTTCCACTGAGCGTCAGACCCCGTAGAAAAGATCAAAGGATCTTCTTG
AGATCCTTTTTTTCTGCGCGTAATCTGCTGCTTGCAAACAAAAAAACCACCGCTACCAGCGGTGGTTTGT
TTGCCGGATCAAGAGCTACCAACTCTTTTTCCGAAGGTAACTGGCTTCAGCAGAGCGCAGATACCAAATA
CTGTTCTTCTAGTGTAGCCGTAGTTAGGCCACCACTTCAAGAACTCTGTAGCACCGCCTACATACCTCGC
TCTGCTAATCCTGTTACCAGTGGCTGCTGCCAGTGGCGATAAGTCGTGTCTTACCGGGTTGGACTCAAGA
CGATAGTTACCGGATAAGGCGCAGCGGTCGGGCTGAACGGGGGGTTCGTGCACACAGCCCAGCTTGGAGC
GAACGACCTACACCGAACTGAGATACCTACAGCGTGAGCTATGAGAAAGCGCCACGCTTCCCGAAGGGAG
AAAGGCGGACAGGTATCCGGTAAGCGGCAGGGTCGGAACAGGAGAGCGCACGAGGGAGCTTCCAGGGGGA
AACGCCTGGTATCTTTATAGTCCTGTCGGGTTTCGCCACCTCTGACTTGAGCGTCGATTTTTGTGATGCT
CGTCAGGGGGGCGGAGCCTATGGAAAAACGCCAGCAACGCGGCCTTTTTACGGTTCCTGGCCTTTTGCTG
GCCTTTTGCTCACATGTTCTTTCCTGCGTTATCCCCTGATTCTGTGGATAACCGTATTACCGCCTTTGAG
TGAGCTGATACCGCTCGCCGCAGCCGAACGACCGAGCGCAGCGAGTCAGTGAGCGAGGAAGCGGAAGAGC
GCCCAATACGCAAACCGCCTCTCCCCGCGCGTTGGCCGATTCATTAATGCAGCTGTGGAATGTGTGTCAG
TTAGGGTGTGGAAAGTCCCCAGGCTCCCCAGCAGGCAGAAGTATGCAAAGCATGCATCTCAATTAGTCAG
CAACCAGGTGTGGAAAGTCCCCAGGCTCCCCAGCAGGCAGAAGTATGCAAAGCATGCATCTCAATTAGTC
AGCAACCATAGTCCCGCCCCTAACTCCGCCCATCCCGCCCCTAACTCCGCCCAGTTCCGCCCATTCTCCG
CCCCATGGCTGACTAATTTTTTTTATTTATGCAGAGGCCGAGGCCGCCTCGGCCTCTGAGCTATTCCAGA
AGTAGTGAGGAGGCTTTTTTGGAGGCCTAGGCTTTTGCAAAAAGCTTGGACACAAGACAGGCTTGCGAGA
TATGTTTGAGAATACCACTTTATCCCGCGTCAGGGAGAGGCAGTGCGTAAAAAGACGCGGACTCATGTGA
AATACTGGTTTTTAGTGCGCCAGATCTCTATAATCTCGCGCAACCTATTTTCCCCTCGAACACTTTTTAA
GCCGTAGATAAACAGGCTGGGACACTTCACATGAGCGAAAAATACATCGTCACCTGGGACATGTTGCAGA
TCCATGCACGTAAACTCGCAAGCCGACTGATGCCTTCTGAACAATGGAAAGGCATTATTGCCGTAAGCCG
TGGCGGTCTGTACCGGGTGCGTTACTGGCGCGTGAACTGGGTATTCGTCATGTCGATACCGTTTGTATTT
CCAGCTACGATCACGACAACCAGCGCGAGCTTAAAGTGCTGAAACGCGCAGAAGGCGATGGCGAAGGCTT
CATCGTTATTGATGACCTGGTGGATACCGGTGGTACTGCGGTTGCGATTCGTGAAATGTATCCAAAAGCG
CACTTTGTCACCATCTTCGCAAAACCGGCTGGTCGTCCGCTGGTTGATGACTATGTTGTTGATATCCCGC
AAGATACCTGGATTGAACAGCCGTGGGATATGGGCGTCGTATTCGTCCCGCCAATCTCCGGTCGCTAATC
TTTTCAACGCCTGGCACTGCCGGGCGTTGTTCTTTTTAACTTCAGGCGGGTTACAATAGTTTCCAGTAAG
TATTCTGGAGGCTGCATCCATGACACAGGCAAACCTGAGCGAAACCCTGTTCAAACCCCGCTTTAAACAT
CCTGAAACCTCGACGCTAGTCCGCCGCTTTAATCACGGCGCACAACCGCCTGTGCAGTCGGCCCTTGATG
GTAAAACCATCCCTCACTGGTATCGCATGATTAACCGTCTGATGTGGATCTGGCGCGGCATTGACCCACG
CGAAATCCTCGACGTCCAGGCACGTATTGTGATGAGCGATGCCGAACGTACCGACGATGATTTATACGAT
ACGGTGATTGGCTACCGTGGCGGCAACTGGATTTATGAGTGGGCCCCGGATCTTTGTGAAGGAACCTTAC
TTCTGTGGTGTGACATAATTGGACAAACTACCTACAGAGATTTAAAGCTCTAAGGTAAATATAAAATTTT
TAAGTGTATAATGTGTTAAACTACTGATTCTAATTGTTTGTGTATTTTAGATTCCAACCTATGGAACTGA
TGAATGGGAGCAGTGGTGGAATGCCTTTAATGAGGAAAACCTGTTTTGCTCAGAAGAAATGCCATCTAGT
GATGATGAGGCTACTGCTGACTCTCAACATTCTACTCCTCCAAAAAAGAAGAGAAAGGTAGAAGACCCCA
AGGACTTTCCTTCAGAATTGCTAAGTTTTTTGAGTCATGCTGTGTTTAGTAATAGAACTCTTGCTTGCTT
TGCTATTTACACCACAAAGGAAAAAGCTGCACTGCTATACAAGAAAATTATGGAAAAATATTCTGTAACC
TTTATAAGTAGGCATAACAGTTATAATCATAACATACTGTTTTTTCTTACTCCACACAGGCATAGAGTGT
CTGCTATTAATAACTATGCTCAAAAATTGTGTACCTTTAGCTTTTTAATTTGTAAAGGGGTTAATAAGGA
ATATTTGATGTATAGTGCCTTGACTAGAGATCATAATCAGCCATACCACATTTGTAGAGGTTTTACTTGC
TTTAAAAAACCTCCCACACCTCCCCCTGAACCTGAAACATAAAATGAATGCAATTGTTGTTGTTAACTTG
TTTATTGCAGCTTATAATGGTTACAAATAAAGCAATAGCATCACAAATTTCACAAATAAAGCATTTTTTT
CACTGCATTCTAGTTGTGGTTTGTCCAAACTCATCAATGTATCTTATCATGTCTGGATCAACTGGATAAC
TCAAGCTAACCAAAATCATCCCAAACTTCCCACCCCATACCCTATTACCACTGCCAATTACCTGTGGTTT
CATTTACTCTAAACCTGTGATTCCTCTGAATTATTTTCATTTTAAAGAAATTGTATTTGTTAAATATGTA
CTACAAACTTAGTAGTTGGAAGGGCTAATTCACTCCCAAAGAAGACAAGATATCCTTGATCTGTGGATCT
ACCACACACAAGGCTACTTCCCTGATTAGCAGAACTACACACCAGGGCCAGGGGTCAGATATCCACTGAC
CTTTGGATGGTGCTACAAGCTAGTACCAGTTGAGCCAGATAAGGTAGAAGAGGCCAATAAAGGAGAGAAC
ACCAGCTTGTTACACCCTGTGAGCCTGCATGGGATGGATGACCCGGAGAGAGAAGTGTTAGAGTGGAGGT
TTGACAGCCGCCTAGCATTTCATCACGTGGCCCGAGAGCTGCATCCGGAGTACTTCAAGAACTGCTGATA
TCGAGCTTGCTACAAGGGACTTTCCGCTGGGGACTTTCCAGGGAGGCGTGGCCTGGGCGGGACTGGGGAG
TGGCGAGCCCTCAGATCCTGCATATAAGCAGCTGCTTTTTGCCTGTACTGGGTCTCTCTGGTTAGACCAG
ATCTGAGCCTGGGAGCTCTCTGGCTAACTAGGGAACCCACTGCTTAAGCCTCAATAAAGCTTGCCTTGAG
TGCTTCAAGTAGTGTGTGCCCGTCTGTTGTGTGACTCTGGTAACTAGAGATCCCTCAGACCCTTTTAGTC
AGTGTGGAAAATCTCTAGCAGTGGCGCCCGAACAGGGACTTGAAAGCGAAAGGGAAACCAGAGGAGCTCT
CTCGACGCAGGACTCGGCTTGCTGAAGCGCGCACGGCAAGAGGCGAGGGGCGGCGACTGGTGAGTACGCC
AAAAATTTTGACTAGCGGAGGCTAGAAGGAGAGAGATGGGTGCGAGAGCGTCAGTATTAAGCGGGGGAGA
ATTAGATCGCGATGGGAAAAAATTCGGTTAAGGCCAGGGGGAAAGAAAAAATATAAATTAAAACATATAG
TATGGGCAAGCAGGGAGCTAGAACGATTCGCAGTTAATCCTGGCCTGTTAGAAACATCAGAAGGCTGTAG
ACAAATACTGGGACAGCTACAACCATCCCTTCAGACAGGATCAGAAGAACTTAGATCATTATATAATACA
GTAGCAACCCTCTATTGTGTGCATCAAAGGATAGAGATAAAAGACACCAAGGAAGCTTTAGACAAGATAG
AGGAAGAGCAAAACAAAAGTAAGACCACCGCACAGCAAGCGGCCGGCCGCTGATCTTCAGACCTGGAGGA
GGAGATATGAGGGACAATTGGAGAAGTGAATTATATAAATATAAAGTAGTAAAAATTGAACCATTAGGAG
TAGCACCCACCAAGGCAAAGAGAAGAGTGGTGCAGAGAGAAAAAAGAGCAGTGGGAATAGGAGCTTTGTT
CCTTGGGTTCTTGGGAGCAGCAGGAAGCACTATGGGCGCAGCGTCAATGACGCTGACGGTACAGGCCAGA
CAATTATTGTCTGGTATAGTGCAGCAGCAGAACAATTTGCTGAGGGCTATTGAGGCGCAACAGCATCTGT
TGCAACTCACAGTCTGGGGCATCAAGCAGCTCCAGGCAAGAATCCTGGCTGTGGAAAGATACCTAAAGGA
TCAACAGCTCCTGGGGATTTGGGGTTGCTCTGGAAAACTCATTTGCACCACTGCTGTGCCTTGGAATGCT
AGTTGGAGTAATAAATCTCTGGAACAGATTTGGAATCACACGACCTGGATGGAGTGGGACAGAGAAATTA
ACAATTACACAAGCTTAATACACTCCTTAATTGAAGAATCGCAAAACCAGCAAGAAAAGAATGAACAAGA
ATTATTGGAATTAGATAAATGGGCAAGTTTGTGGAATTGGTTTAACATAACAAATTGGCTGTGGTATATA
AAATTATTCATAATGATAGTAGGAGGCTTGGTAGGTTTAAGAATAGTTTTTGCTGTACTTTCTATAGTGA
ATAGAGTTAGGCAGGGATATTCACCATTATCGTTTCAGACCCACCTCCCAACCCCGAGGGGACCCGACAG
GCCCGAAGGAATAGAAGAAGAAGGTGGAGAGAGAGACAGAGACAGATCCATTCGATTAGTGAACGGATCT
CGACGGTATCGCCAAATGGCAGTATTCATCCACAATTTTAAAAGAAAAGGGGGGATTGGGGGGTACAGTG
CAGGGGAAAGAATAGTAGACATAATAGCAACAGACATACAAACTAAAGAATTACAAAAACAAATTACAAA
AATTCAAAATTTTCGGGTTTATTACAGGGACAGCAGAGATCCAGTTTGGATCGATAAGCTTGATATCGAA
TTCCTGCAGCCCCGATAAAATAAAAGATTTTATTTAGTCTCCAGAAAAAGGGGGGAATGAAAGACCCCAC
CTGTAGGTTTGGCAAGCTAGCTGCAGTAACGCCATTTTGCAAGGCATGGAAAAATACCAAACCAAGAATA
GAGAAGTTCAGATCAAGGGCGGGTACATGAAAATAGCTAACGTTGGGCCAAACAGGATATCTGCGGTGAG
CAGTTTCGGCCCCGGCCCGGGGCCAAGAACAGATGGTCACCGCAGTTTCGGCCCCGGCCCGAGGCCAAGA
ACAGATGGTCCCCAGATATGGCCCAACCCTCAGCAGTTTCTTAAGACCCATCAGATGTTTCCAGGCTCCC
CCAAGGACCTGAAATGACCCTGCGCCTTATTTGAATTAACCAATCAGCCTGCTTCTCGCTTCTGTTCGCG
CGCTTCTGCTTCCCGAGCTCTATAAAAGAGCTCACAACCCCTCACTCGGCGCGCCAGTCCTCCGACAGAC
TGAGTCGCCCGGGGGGGATCTGGAGCTCTCGAGAATTCTCACGCGTACGCGTCAAGTGGAGCAAGGCAGG
TGGACAGTGGATCGCCGCCACCATGGAGACCGACACCCTCTTGCTCTGGGTCCTGCTGCTGTGGGTTCCG
GGTAGTACCGGAGACATGGTGAGCAAGGGCGAGGAGGATAACATGGCCATCATCAAGGAGTTCATGCGCT
TCAAGGTGCACATGGAGGGCTCCGTGAACGGCCACGAGTTCGAGATCGAGGGCGAGGGCGAGGGCCGCCC
CTACGAGGGCACCCAGACCGCCAAGCTGAAGGTGACCAAGGGTGGCCCCCTGCCCTTCGCCTGGGACATC
CTGTCCCCTCAGTTCATGTACGGCTCCAAGGCCTACGTGAAGCACCCCGCCGACATCCCCGACTACTTGA
AGCTGTCCTTCCCCGAGGGCTTCAAGTGGGAGCGCGTGATGAACTTCGAGGACGGCGGCGTGGTGACCGT
GACCCAGGACTCCTCCCTGCAGGACGGCGAGTTCATCTACAAGGTGAAGCTGCGCGGCACCAACTTCCCC
TCCGACGGCCCCGTAATGCAGAAGAAGACCATGGGCTGGGAGGCCTCCTCCGAGCGGATGTACCCCGAGG
ACGGCGCCCTGAAGGGCGAGATCAAGCAGAGGCTGAAGCTGAAGGACGGCGGCCACTACGACGCTGAGGT
CAAGACCACCTACAAGGCCAAGAAGCCCGTGCAGCTGCCCGGCGCCTACAACGTCAACATCAAGTTGGAC
ATCACCTCCCACAACGAGGACTACACCATCGTGGAACAGTACGAACGCGCCGAGGGCCGCCACTCCACCG
GCGGCATGGACGAGCTGTACAAGAACGCCGTGGGCCAGGATACGCAGGAGGTGATCGTCGTGCCCCACAG
CTTGCCCTTCAAGGTCGTGGTTATTAGTGCTATCCTGGCGTTGGTGGTGCTGACTATTATCTCCCTTATC
ATACTTATCATGCTGTGGCAAAAAAAACCCCGATAAGCGGCCGCAACTCCCACCTGCAACATGCGTGACT
GACTGAGGCCGCGACTCTAGAGTCGACCTGCAGGCATGCAAGCTTGATATCAAGCTTATCGATAATCAAC
CTCTGGATTACAAAATTTGTGAAAGATTGACTGGTATTCTTAACTATGTTGCTCCTTTTACGCTATGTGG
ATACGCTGCTTTAATGCCTTTGTATCATGCTATTGCTTCCCGTATGGCTTTCATTTTCTCCTCCTTGTAT
AAATCCTGGTTGCTGTCTCTTTATGAGGAGTTGTGGCCCGTTGTCAGGCAACGTGGCGTGGTGTGCACTG
TGTTTGCTGACGCAACCCCCACTGGTTGGGGCATTGCCACCACCTGTCAGCTCCTTTCCGGGACTTTCGC
TTTCCCCCTCCCTATTGCCACGGCGGAACTCATCGCCGCCTGCCTTGCCCGCTGCTGGACAGGGGCTCGG
CTGTTGGGCACTGACAATTCCGTGGTGTTGTCGGGGAAATCATCGTCCTTTCCTTGGCTGCTCGCCTGTG
TTGCCACCTGGATTCTGCGCGGGACGTCCTTCTGCTACGTCCCTTCGGCCCTCAATCCAGCGGACCTTCC
TTCCCGCGGCCTGCTGCCGGCTCTGCGGCCTCTTCCGCGTCTTCGCCTTCGCCCTCAGACGAGTCGGATC
TCCCTTTGGGCCGCCTCCCCGCAT
Features (pLannotate 1.2.2; 35 found; start..end, strand, type, name):
     38..106     +  CDS            nef (fragment): NEF_HV1Z2 - Experimental evidence at protein level: Swiss-Prot protein existence level 1. Extracellular Nef protein targets CD4(+) T-lymphocytes for apoptosis by interacting with CXCR4 surface receptors. From Human immunodeficiency virus type 1 group M subtype D (isolate Z2/CDC-Z34) (HIV-1).
    108..341     +  LTR            3' LTR (ΔU3): self-inactivating 3' long terminal repeat (LTR) from HIV-1
    366..384     -  promoter       SP6 promoter: promoter for bacteriophage SP6 RNA polymerase
    612..891     +  CDS            TcR (fragment): tetracycline efflux protein; tet; confers resistance to tetracycline
    892..940     -  misc_feature   bom (fragment): basis of mobility region from pBR322
   1042..1077    -  CDS            rop (fragment): Rop protein, which maintains plasmids at low copy number; rop
   1172..1276    +  promoter       AmpR promoter: bla
   1277..2137    +  CDS            AmpR: β-lactamase; bla; confers resistance to ampicillin, carbenicillin, and related antibiotics
   2308..2896    +  rep_origin     ori: high-copy-number ColE1/pMB1/pBR322/pUC origin of replication
   3079..3135    +  CDS            lacI (fragment): lac repressor; lacI; The lac repressor binds to the lac operator to inhibit transcription in E. coli. This inhibition can be relieved by adding lactose or isopropyl-β-D-thiogalactopyranoside (IPTG).
   3142..3471    +  promoter       SV40 promoter: SV40 enhancer and early promoter
   3671..3790    +  CDS            gpt (fragment): XGPT_ECOLI - Also known as gpp, gxu. Experimental evidence at protein level: Swiss-Prot protein existence level 1. Purine salvage pathway enzyme that catalyzes the transfer of the ribosyl-5-phosphate group from 5-phospho-alpha-D-ribose 1- diphosphate (PRPP) to the N9 position of the 6-oxopurines guanine and xanthine to form the corresponding ribonucleotides GMP (guanosine 5'- monophosphate) and XMP (xanthosine 5'-monophosphate), with the release of PPi. To a lesser extent, also acts on hypoxanthine (PubMed:9100006, PubMed:3886014). Does not ribophosphorylate adenine (PubMed:3886014). From Esch
   3790..4125    +  CDS            gpt (fragment): XGPT_ECOLI - Also known as gpp, gxu. Experimental evidence at protein level: Swiss-Prot protein existence level 1. Purine salvage pathway enzyme that catalyzes the transfer of the ribosyl-5-phosphate group from 5-phospho-alpha-D-ribose 1- diphosphate (PRPP) to the N9 position of the 6-oxopurines guanine and xanthine to form the corresponding ribonucleotides GMP (guanosine 5'- monophosphate) and XMP (xanthosine 5'-monophosphate), with the release of PPi. To a lesser extent, also acts on hypoxanthine (PubMed:9100006, PubMed:3886014). Does not ribophosphorylate adenine (PubMed:3886014). From Esch
   4220..4525    +  CDS            frsA (fragment): FRSA_ECOLI - Also known as yafA. Experimental evidence at protein level: Swiss-Prot protein existence level 1. Catalyzes the hydrolysis of esters (PubMed:15808744). Displays esterase activity toward pNP-butyrate (PubMed:15808744). May stimulate mixed-acid fermentation by acting as a fermentation/respiration switch that down-regulates respiration and up- regulates fermentation rates (PubMed:15169777). From Escherichia coli (strain K12).
   4529..4603    +  CDS            small t antigen (fragment): SV40 (simian virus 40) small t antigen
   4605..4670    +  intron         small t intron: SV40 (simian virus 40) small t antigen intron
   4800..4820    +  CDS            SV40 NLS: nuclear localization signal of SV40 (simian virus 40) large T antigen
   5139..5222    +  CDS            large T antigen (fragment): large T antigen from SV40 (simian virus 40)
   5245..5379    +  polyA_signal   SV40 poly(A) signal: SV40 polyadenylation signal
   5546..5875    +  CDS            nef (fragment): NEF_HV1BR - Experimental evidence at protein level: Swiss-Prot protein existence level 1. Extracellular Nef protein targets CD4(+) T-lymphocytes for apoptosis by interacting with CXCR4 surface receptors (PubMed:14990729). From Human immunodeficiency virus type 1 group M subtype B (isolate BRU/LAI) (HIV-1).
   5923..6180    +  LTR            5' LTR (truncated): truncated 5' long terminal repeat (LTR) from HIV-1
   6227..6352    +  misc_feature   HIV-1 Ψ: packaging signal of human immunodeficiency virus type 1
   6336..6674    +  CDS            HIV-1 gag (fragment): gag protein from human immunodeficiency virus 1; gag
   6849..7082    +  misc_feature   RRE: The Rev response element (RRE) of HIV-1 allows for Rev-dependent mRNA export from the nucleus to the cytoplasm.
   7459..7559    +  CDS            Rev (fragment): human immunodeficiency virus 1 (HIV-1) Rev protein; rev; enhances nuclear export of unspliced and incompletely spliced viral mRNAs
   7596..7713    +  misc_feature   cPPT/CTS: central polypurine tract and central termination sequence of HIV-1
   7750..7782    -  misc_feature   MCS (fragment): pBluescript multiple cloning site
   7866..8273    +  promoter       SFFV promoter: spleen focus-forming virus long terminal repeat (LTR) promoter
   8353..8421    +  CDS            KV3A6_MOUSE (fragment): Experimental evidence at protein level: Swiss-Prot protein existence level 1. From Mus musculus (Mouse).
   8416..9123    +  CDS            mCherry: mCherry is a basic (constitutively fluorescent) red fluorescent protein published in 2004, derived from Discosoma sp.. It is reported to be a very rapidly-maturing monomer with low acid sensitivity.
   9121..9273    +  CDS            PDGFRB (fragment): PGFRB_HUMAN - Also known as PDGFR, PDGFR1. Experimental evidence at protein level: Swiss-Prot protein existence level 1. Tyrosine-protein kinase that acts as cell-surface receptor for homodimeric PDGFB and PDGFD and for heterodimers formed by PDGFA and PDGFB, and plays an essential role in the regulation of embryonic development, cell proliferation, survival, differentiation, chemotaxis and migration. Plays an essential role in blood vessel development by promoting proliferation, migration and recruitment of pericytes and smooth muscle cells to endothelial cells. Plays a role in the migration
   9325..9355    +  misc_feature   MCS (fragment): pUC18/19 multiple cloning site
   9356..9374    +  misc_feature   MCS (fragment): pBluescript multiple cloning site
   9374..9962    +  misc_feature   WPRE: woodchuck hepatitis virus posttranscriptional regulatory element
   9963..21      +  misc_feature   MCS (fragment) (across the origin): pBluescript multiple cloning site
