[The description below was written by a language model from this plasmid's Addgene catalogue record and pLannotate feature annotations shown in this document.]
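Description:
pHR_SFFV-sig-mCherry-PDGFRTM-WPRE is a mammalian expression plasmid built on the pHR backbone, which the feature table shows to be an HIV-1-derived lentiviral transfer vector, although the catalogue lists it only as "Mammalian Expression". It is propagated in E. coli from a high-copy ColE1/pUC-type origin with ampicillin selection through the β-lactamase gene. The plasmid backbone outside the viral region also carries remnants of older vector lineages, including an SV40 promoter followed by gpt fragments, SV40 small t intron and poly(A) sequences, and pieces of tetracycline resistance, rop and bom, all annotated only as fragments. The catalogue size is 9913 bp, while the sequenced record is 9,964 nt, a small discrepancy the record does not explain.

The viral cassette runs from a truncated 5' LTR through the Ψ packaging signal with a gag fragment, the Rev response element and the cPPT/CTS, to a self-inactivating ΔU3 3' LTR. These elements allow the RNA genome to be packaged, exported in a Rev-dependent manner, and integrated without reconstituting an active viral promoter. Within it, the spleen focus-forming virus (SFFV) promoter drives a single fusion open reading frame. This consists of a short N-terminal segment matching a mouse immunoglobulin kappa chain, consistent with the "sig" signal peptide in the name, then mCherry, then a fragment of human PDGFRB that supplies the transmembrane domain. The signal peptide directs the protein into the secretory pathway and the transmembrane segment anchors it in the membrane, which should leave mCherry displayed on the cell surface. A downstream WPRE enhances transcript expression. No mammalian drug-selection marker lies within the LTR-flanked region, so red fluorescence is the only readout. The stated purpose is expression of membrane-bound mCherry in mammalian cells.
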