Addgene plasmid #216668: pHR_SFFV-sig-mCherry-PDGFRTM-WPRE
Purpose: Expresses membrane-bound mCherry in mammalian cells
Depositing lab: Leonardo Morsut. Depositing organization: University of Southern California.
Backbone
  Vector backbone: pHR
  Backbone manufacturer: Addgene #79121
  Total vector size (bp): 9913
  Vector type: Mammalian Expression
Growth in bacteria
  Bacterial resistance: Ampicillin, 100 μg/mL
  Growth temperature: 37°C
  Growth strain: NEB Stable
  Copy number: High Copy
Gene/Insert
  Gene/Insert name: mCherry
  Insert size (bp): 1053
  Tag / fusion protein: PDGFR Transmembrane Domain (C terminal on backbone)
Terms and licenses: Academic/Nonprofit Terms; Industry Terms: Not Available to Industry
How to cite: pHR_SFFV-sig-mCherry-PDGFRTM-WPRE was a gift from Leonardo Morsut (Addgene plasmid # 216668 ; http://n2t.net/addgene:216668 ; RRID:Addgene_216668)
